Addgene plasmid #27785: rEgr3/LZRS
Depositing lab: David Wiest. Depositing organization: Institute for Cancer Research d/b/a the Research Institute of Fox Chase Cancer Center.
Backbone
  Vector backbone: LZRSpBMN-linker-IRES-EGFP
  Backbone manufacturer: A.Q. Bakker
  Backbone size w/o insert (bp): 12443
  Vector type: Mammalian Expression, Retroviral
Growth in bacteria
  Bacterial resistance: Ampicillin, 100 μg/mL
  Growth temperature: 37°C
  Growth strain: DH5alpha
  Copy number: High Copy
Gene/Insert
  Gene/Insert name: Egr3
  Species: R. norvegicus (rat)
  Entrez Gene: Egr3
  Tag / fusion protein: EGFP (C terminal on backbone)
  Cloning method: Restriction Enzyme; 5′ cloning site BamHI (not destroyed); 3′ cloning site XhoI (not destroyed)
  Sequencing primers: 5′ pLXSN 5'
Terms and licenses: Academic/Nonprofit Terms; Industry Terms: Not Available to Industry
How to cite: rEgr3/LZRS was a gift from David Wiest (Addgene plasmid # 27785 ; http://n2t.net/addgene:27785 ; RRID:Addgene_27785)
