[The description below was written by a language model from this plasmid's Addgene catalogue record.]
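Description:
rEgr3/LZRS is a retroviral mammalian expression plasmid that carries the rat (Rattus norvegicus) Egr3 gene in the LZRSpBMN-linker-IRES-EGFP backbone, a vector of about 12.4 kb before insertion. It is maintained in E. coli as a high-copy plasmid under ampicillin selection. The Egr3 insert was placed in the linker region by restriction cloning between BamHI and XhoI sites, both of which remain intact, so the insert can be excised or exchanged.

The catalogue lists EGFP as a C-terminal tag on the backbone, but the backbone name indicates an IRES-EGFP arrangement. In that design an internal ribosome entry site lets EGFP be translated separately from the same transcript as the upstream gene, so it acts as a co-expressed marker of transduced cells rather than as a fusion to Egr3. The record includes no feature table or sequence annotation to confirm which applies, and it does not state the promoter explicitly. In retroviral vectors of this type, transcription of the insert is normally driven by the viral long terminal repeat, and a packaging signal allows the transcript to be incorporated into virions when the plasmid is introduced into a packaging cell line. The record also lists no mammalian selection marker.

Egr3 encodes an early growth response zinc-finger transcription factor. The construct is suited to producing retrovirus for stable enforced expression of rat Egr3 in dividing mammalian cells, with green fluorescence used to identify or sort the transduced population. The specific experimental application is not given in the record.
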