>Addgene plasmid #27785 | rEgr3/LZRS | addgene partial sequence | sequence record 34004 | 27785 with EGFP-N
TCACCATGGTTGTGGCCATATTATCATCGTGTTTTTCAAAGGAAAACCACGTCCCCGTGGTTCGGGGGGC
CTAGACGTTTTTTTAACCTCGACTAAACACATGTAAAGCATGTGCACCGAGGCCCCAGATCAGATCCCAT
ACAATGGGGTACCTTCTGGGCATCCTTCAGCCCCTTGTTGAATACGCTTGAGGAGAGCCATTTGACTCTT
TCCACAACTATCCAACTCACAACGTGGCACTGGGGTTGTGCCGCCTTTGCAGGTGTATCTTATACACGTG
GCTTTTGGCCGCAGAGGCACCTGTCGCCAGGTGGGGGGTTCCGCTGCCTGCAAAGGGTCGCTACAGACGT
TGTTTGTCTTCAAGAAGCTTCCAGAGGAACTGCTTCCTTCACGACATTCAACAGACCTTGCATTCCTTTG
GCGAGAGGGGAAAGACCCCTAGGAATGCTCGTCAAGAAGACAGGGCCAGGTTTCCGGGCCCTCACATTGC
CAAAAGACGGCAATATGGTGGAAAATAACATATAGACAAACGCACACCGGCCTTATTCCAAGCGGCTTCG
GCCAGTTAACGTTA
