>Addgene plasmid #27785 | rEgr3/LZRS | addgene partial sequence | sequence record 34005 | 27785 with pBMN-5 (5' GCTTGGATACACGCCGC 3')
TCCTCTAGACTGCCGGATCTAAGTAAGTAGGATCCATGACCGGCAAACTCGCCGAGAAGCTGCCGGTGAC
CATGAGCAGTTTGCTAAATCAATTGCCTGACAATCTGTACCCCGAGGAGATCCCCAGCGCGCTCAACCTC
TTCTCCGGCAGCAGTGACTCGGTAGCCCATTACACTCAGATGGCTACAGAGAATGTGATGGACATCGGTC
TGACCAACGAGAAGCCCAATCCGGAACTCTCTTATTCGGGCTCTTTCCAGCCAGCCCCAGGCAACAAGAC
CGTGACCTACTTGGGAAAGTTCGCTTTCGACTCTCCTTCCAACTGGTGCCAGGACAACATCATTAGCCTC
ATGAGTGCCGGCATCTTGGGGGTGCCCCCGGCCTCAGGGGCGCTCAGTACGCAGACGACCACGGCTAGCA
TGGTGCAGCCTCCTCAGGGAGACGTGGAGGCCATGTATCCGGCGCTGCCCCCCTATTCCAACTGCGGCGA
CCTCTACTCGGAGCCGGTGTCTTTCCACGACCCCCAGGGGAACCCAGGGCTCGCCTATTCCCCCCAGGAT
TACCAATCGGCCAAGCCGGCCTTGGACAGCAATCTTTTCCCCATGATTCCTGACTACAACCTGTATCACC
ACCCCAACGACATGGGCTCCATTCCAGAACACAAGCCCTTCCAGGGCATGGACCCCATTCGGGTCAACCC
ACCCCCTATTACCCCTCTGGAGACCATCAAGGCCTTCAAAGACAAGCAGATCCACCCGGGCTTCGGCAGC
TTGCCCCAACCGCCGCTTACTCTCAAGCCCATCCGGCCCCGCAAGTACCCCAATCGGCCTAGCAAGACCC
C
